Addgene plasmid #217366: pAAV-ITR-CMV-mCherry-1xU6-LtR-wt(TAG)
Purpose: Expresses E. coli leucine tRNA and a wild-type mCherry reporter; can be packaged into AAV
Depositing lab: Abhishek Chatterjee. Depositing organization: Boston College. Publication: Directed Evolution of a Bacterial Leucyl tRNA in Mammalian Cells for Enhanced Noncanonical Amino Acid Mutagenesis. Huang RL, Jewel D, Kelemen RE, Pham Q, Yared TJ, Wang S, Singha Roy SJ, Huang Z, Levinson SD, Sundaresh B, Miranda SE, van Opijnen T, Chatterjee A. ACS Synth Biol. 2024 Jul 19;13(7):2141-2149. doi: 10.1021/acssynbio.4c00196. Epub 2024 Jun 21. PubMed 38904157.
Backbone
  Vector backbone: pAAV-ITR-mCherry
  Backbone size w/o insert (bp): 5498
  Total vector size (bp): 5854
  Vector type: Mammalian Expression, AAV
Growth in bacteria
  Bacterial resistance: Ampicillin, 100 μg/mL
  Growth temperature: 37°C
  Growth strain: NEB Stable
  Copy number: High Copy
Gene/Insert
  Gene/Insert name: E. coli leucine tRNA for TAG suppression (alt names: LtR; tRNA-Leu; EcLtR)
  Species: E. coli
  Insert size (bp): 356
  Promoter: U6
  Cloning method: Restriction Enzyme; 5′ cloning site KpnI (not destroyed); 3′ cloning site NheI (not destroyed)
  Sequencing primers: 5′ CTGCGGCCGCACGCGTCTCGCGGTCCAG; 3′ GCTGCTCTCGTCGATCCGCTAGC
Resource information
  A portion of this plasmid was derived from a plasmid made by: from Wu N, Deiters A, Cropp TA, King D, Schultz PG. A genetically encoded photocaged amino acid. J Am Chem Soc. 2004 Nov 10;126(44):14306-7. doi: 10.1021/ja040175z. PMID: 15521721.
Terms and licenses: Academic/Nonprofit Terms; Industry Terms: Not Available to Industry
How to cite: pAAV-ITR-CMV-mCherry-1xU6-LtR-wt(TAG) was a gift from Abhishek Chatterjee (Addgene plasmid # 217366 ; http://n2t.net/addgene:217366 ; RRID:Addgene_217366)
