[The description below was written by a language model from this plasmid's Addgene catalogue record and pLannotate feature annotations shown in this document.]
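Description:
pAAV-ITR-CMV-mCherry-1xU6-LtR-wt(TAG) is a 5.85 kb AAV transfer plasmid for mammalian expression, built on the pAAV-ITR-mCherry backbone. It is maintained in E. coli at high copy through a ColE1/pUC-type origin and selected with ampicillin via the β-lactamase gene. An f1 phage origin is also present in the backbone. The payload lies between AAV2 inverted terminal repeats, which allow the intervening DNA to be replicated and packaged into AAV particles when helper functions are supplied. The feature table annotates the downstream ITR as intact but detects only short fragments of the upstream one, which may reflect either the difficulty of sequencing these structured repeats or a partial deletion.

Two independent expression units sit inside the ITRs. The first is a single copy ("1x") of a human U6 RNA polymerase III promoter driving the wild-type E. coli leucyl tRNA carrying a CUA anticodon, an amber suppressor that reads TAG stop codons. This roughly 356 bp cassette was inserted between KpnI and NheI sites, both retained. The second unit uses the CMV enhancer and promoter, followed by intron sequences derived from CMV intron A and human β-globin, to express wild-type mCherry, terminated by the human growth hormone polyadenylation signal. Because this mCherry carries no amber codon, it serves as a constitutive marker of transfection or transduction rather than as a readout of suppression.

The plasmid supports noncanonical amino acid mutagenesis in mammalian cells, where the tRNA would act with a cognate engineered leucyl-tRNA synthetase that is not encoded here. In the associated directed evolution work on this bacterial tRNA, it represents the unevolved parental tRNA.
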