Features (pLannotate 1.2.2; 20 found; start..end, strand, type, name):
     12..39      +  repeat_region  AAV2 ITR (fragment): inverted terminal repeat of adeno-associated virus serotype 2 inverted
     68..95      +  repeat_region  AAV2 ITR (fragment): inverted terminal repeat of adeno-associated virus serotype 2 inverted
    212..452     +  promoter       U6 promoter: RNA polymerase III promoter for human U6 snRNA
    461..544     +  tRNA           tRNA(CUA): amber suppressor variant of an E. coli leucine tRNA (Wu et al., 2004)
    724..1027    +  enhancer       CMV enhancer: human cytomegalovirus immediate early enhancer
   1028..1231    +  promoter       CMV promoter: human cytomegalovirus (CMV) immediate early promoter
   1380..1407    +  intron         CMV intron (fragment): modified intron A from human cytomegalovirus (CMV)
   1412..1758    +  intron         β-globin intron (fragment): internally truncated intron from human β-globin
   1762..1809    +  CDS            HBB (fragment): HBB_COLGU - Experimental evidence at transcript level: Swiss-Prot protein existence level 2. Involved in oxygen transport from the lung to the various peripheral tissues. From Colobus guereza (Mantled guereza) (Eastern black-and-white colobus monkey).
   1836..2543    +  CDS            mCherry: mCherry is a basic (constitutively fluorescent) red fluorescent protein published in 2004, derived from Discosoma sp.. It is reported to be a very rapidly-maturing monomer with low acid sensitivity.
   2547..2564    +  misc_feature   MCS (fragment): pUC18/19 multiple cloning site
   2601..3077    +  polyA_signal   hGH poly(A) signal: human growth hormone polyadenylation signal
   3117..3257    +  repeat_region  AAV2 ITR: inverted terminal repeat of adeno-associated virus serotype 2 inverted
   3262..3313    -  misc_feature   bom (fragment): basis of mobility region from pBR322
   3332..3787    +  rep_origin     f1 ori (sequence partly withheld): f1 bacteriophage origin of replication; arrow indicates direction of (+) strand synthesis
   3788..3837    -  misc_feature   bom (fragment): basis of mobility region from pBR322
   3939..3974    -  CDS            rop (fragment): Rop protein, which maintains plasmids at low copy number; rop
   4069..4173    +  promoter       AmpR promoter: bla
   4174..5034    +  CDS            AmpR: β-lactamase; bla; confers resistance to ampicillin, carbenicillin, and related antibiotics
   5205..5793    +  rep_origin     ori: high-copy-number ColE1/pMB1/pBR322/pUC origin of replication
>Addgene plasmid #217366 | pAAV-ITR-CMV-mCherry-1xU6-LtR-wt(TAG) | addgene full sequence | sequence record 430286 | Addgene NGS Result
CCTGCAGGCAGCTGCGCGCTCGCTCGCTCACTGAGGCCGCCCGGGCGTCGGGCGACCTTTGGTCGCCCGG
CCTCAGTGAGCGAGCGAGCGCGCAGAGAGGGAGTGGCCAACTCCATCACTAGGGGTTCCTGCGGCCGCAC
GCGTCTCGCGGTCCAGTAGTGATCGACACTGCTCGATCCGCTCGCACCCCTAGGGGTACCTCGGGCAGGA
AGAGGGCCTATTTCCCATGATTCCTTCATATTTGCATATACGATACAAGGCTGTTAGAGAGATAATTAGA
ATTAATTTGACTGTAAACACAAAGATATTAGTACAAAATACGTGACGTAGAAAGTAATAATTTCTTGGGT
AGTTTGCAGTTTTAAAATTATGTTTTAAAATGGACTATCATATGCTTACCGTAACTTGAAAGTATTTCGA
TTTCTTGGCTTTATATATCTTGTGGAAAGGACGAAACACCGCCCGGATGGTGGAATCGGTAGACACAAGG
GATTCTAAATCCCTCGGCGTTCGCGCTGTGCGGGTTCAAGTCCCGCTCCGGGTATTTTTTGCTAGCGGAT
CGACGAGAGCAGCGCGACTGGATCTGTCGCCCGTCTCAAACGCAACCCTCCGGCGGTCGCATATCATTCA
GGACGAGCCTCAGACTCCAGCGTAACACGCGTCTAGTTATTAATAGTAATCAATTACGGGGTCATTAGTT
CATAGCCCATATATGGAGTTCCGCGTTACATAACTTACGGTAAATGGCCCGCCTGGCTGACCGCCCAACG
ACCCCCGCCCATTGACGTCAATAATGACGTATGTTCCCATAGTAACGCCAATAGGGACTTTCCATTGACG
TCAATGGGTGGAGTATTTACGGTAAACTGCCCACTTGGCAGTACATCAAGTGTATCATATGCCAAGTACG
CCCCCTATTGACGTCAATGACGGTAAATGGCCCGCCTGGCATTATGCCCAGTACATGACCTTATGGGACT
TTCCTACTTGGCAGTACATCTACGTATTAGTCATCGCTATTACCATGGTGATGCGGTTTTGGCAGTACAT
CAATGGGCGTGGATAGCGGTTTGACTCACGGGGATTTCCAAGTCTCCACCCCATTGACGTCAATGGGAGT
TTGTTTTGGCACCAAAATCAACGGGACTTTCCAAAATGTCGTAACAACTCCGCCCCATTGACGCAAATGG
GCGGTAGGCGTGTACGGTGGGAGGTCTATATAAGCAGAGCTCGTTTAGTGAACCGTCAGATCGCCTGGAG
ACGCCATCCACGCTGTTTTGACCTCCATAGAAGACACCGGGACCGATCCAGCCTCCGCGGATTCGAATCC
CGGCCGGGAACGGTGCATTGGAACGCGGATTCCCCGTGCCAAGAGTGACGTAAGTACCGCCTATAGAGTC
TATAGGCCCACAAAAAATGCTTTCTTCTTTTAATATACTTTTTTGTTTATCTTATTTCTAATACTTTCCC
TAATCTCTTTCTTTCAGGGCAATAATGATACAATGTATCATGCCTCTTTGCACCATTCTAAAGAATAACA
GTGATAATTTCTGGGTTAAGGCAATAGCAATATTTCTGCATATAAATATTTCTGCATATAAATTGTAACT
GATGTAAGAGGTTTCATATTGCTAATAGCAGCTACAATCCAGCTACCATTCTGCTTTTATTTTATGGTTG
GGATAAGGCTGGATTATTCTGAGTCCAAGCTAGGCCCTTTTGCTAATCATGTTCATACCTCTTATCTTCC
TCCCACAGCTCCTGGGCAACGTGCTGGTCTGTGTGCTGGCCCATCACTTTGGCAAAGAATTGGGATTCGA
ACATCGATTGAATTCATGGTGAGCAAGGGCGAGGAGGATAACATGGCCATCATCAAGGAGTTCATGCGCT
TCAAGGTGCACATGGAGGGCTCCGTGAACGGCCACGAGTTCGAGATCGAGGGCGAGGGCGAGGGCCGCCC
CTACGAGGGCACCCAGACCGCCAAGCTGAAGGTGACCAAGGGTGGCCCCCTGCCCTTCGCCTGGGACATC
CTGTCCCCTCAGTTCATGTACGGCTCCAAGGCCTACGTGAAGCACCCCGCCGACATCCCCGACTACTTGA
AGCTGTCCTTCCCCGAGGGCTTCAAGTGGGAGCGCGTGATGAACTTCGAGGACGGCGGCGTGGTGACCGT
GACCCAGGACTCCTCCCTGCAGGACGGCGAGTTCATCTACAAGGTGAAGCTGCGCGGCACCAACTTCCCC
TCCGACGGCCCCGTAATGCAGAAGAAGACAATGGGCTGGGAGGCCTCCTCCGAGCGGATGTACCCCGAGG
ACGGCGCCCTGAAGGGCGAGATCAAGCAGAGGCTGAAGCTGAAGGACGGCGGCCACTACGACGCTGAGGT
CAAGACCACCTACAAGGCCAAGAAGCCCGTGCAGCTGCCCGGCGCCTACAACGTCAACATCAAGTTGGAC
ATCACCTCCCACAACGAGGACTACACCATCGTGGAACAGTACGAACGCGCCGAGGGCCGCCACTCCACCG
GCGGCATGGACGAGCTGTACAAGTAATCTAGAGTCGACCTGCAGAAGCTTGCCTCGAGCAGCGCTGCTCG
AGAGATCTACGGGTGGCATCCCTGTGACCCCTCCCCAGTGCCTCTCCTGGCCCTGGAAGTTGCCACTCCA
GTGCCCACCAGCCTTGTCCTAATAAAATTAAGTTGCATCATTTTGTCTGACTAGGTGTCCTTCTATAATA
TTATGGGGTGGAGGGGGGTGGTATGGAGCAAGGGGCAAGTTGGGAAGACAACCTGTAGGGCCTGCGGGGT
CTATTGGGAACCAAGCTGGAGTGCAGTGGCACAATCTTGGCTCACTGCAATCTCCGCCTCCTGGGTTCAA
GCGATTCTCCTGCCTCAGCCTCCCGAGTTGTTGGGATTCCAGGCATGCATGACCAGGCTCAGCTAATTTT
TGTTTTTTTGGTAGAGACGGGGTTTCACCATATTGGCCAGGCTGGTCTCCAACTCCTAATCTCAGGTGAT
CTACCCACCTTGGCCTCCCAAATTGCTGGGATTACAGGCGTGAACCACTGCTCCCTTCCCTGTCCTTCTG
ATTTTGTAGGTAACCACGTGCGGACCGAGCGGCCGCAGGAACCCCTAGTGATGGAGTTGGCCACTCCCTC
TCTGCGCGCTCGCTCGCTCACTGAGGCCGGGCGACCAAAGGTCGCCCGACGCCCGGGCTTTGCCCGGGCG
GCCTCAGTGAGCGAGCGAGCGCGCAGCTGCCTGCAGGGGCGCCTGATGCGGTATTTTCTCCTTACGCATC
TGTGCGGTATTTCACACCGCATA
[95 nt withheld, positions 3314-3408]
T
[46 nt withheld, positions 3410-3455]
C
[141 nt withheld, positions 3457-3597]
CCTTTGACGTTGGAGTCCACGTTCTTT
[37 nt withheld, positions 3625-3661]
ACTCTATCTCGGGCTATTCTTTTGATTTATAAGGGATTTTGCCGATTTCGGTCTATTGGTTAAAAAATGA
GCTGATTTAACAAAAATTTAACGCGAATTTTAACAAAATATTAACGTTTACAATTTTATGGTGCACTCTC
AGTACAATCTGCTCTGATGCCGCATAGTTAAGCCAGCCCCGACACCCGCCAACACCCGCTGACGCGCCCT
GACGGGCTTGTCTGCTCCCGGCATCCGCTTACAGACAAGCTGTGACCGTCTCCGGGAGCTGCATGTGTCA
GAGGTTTTCACCGTCATCACCGAAACGCGCGAGACGAAAGGGCCTCGTGATACGCCTATTTTTATAGGTT
AATGTCATGATAATAATGGTTTCTTAGACGTCAGGTGGCACTTTTCGGGGAAATGTGCGCGGAACCCCTA
TTTGTTTATTTTTCTAAATACATTCAAATATGTATCCGCTCATGAGACAATAACCCTGATAAATGCTTCA
ATAATATTGAAAAAGGAAGAGTATGAGTATTCAACATTTCCGTGTCGCCCTTATTCCCTTTTTTGCGGCA
TTTTGCCTTCCTGTTTTTGCTCACCCAGAAACGCTGGTGAAAGTAAAAGATGCTGAAGATCAGTTGGGTG
CACGAGTGGGTTACATCGAACTGGATCTCAACAGCGGTAAGATCCTTGAGAGTTTTCGCCCCGAAGAACG
TTTTCCAATGATGAGCACTTTTAAAGTTCTGCTATGTGGCGCGGTATTATCCCGTATTGACGCCGGGCAA
GAGCAACTCGGTCGCCGCATACACTATTCTCAGAATGACTTGGTTGAGTACTCACCAGTCACAGAAAAGC
ATCTTACGGATGGCATGACAGTAAGAGAATTATGCAGTGCTGCCATAACCATGAGTGATAACACTGCGGC
CAACTTACTTCTGACAACGATCGGAGGACCGAAGGAGCTAACCGCTTTTTTGCACAACATGGGGGATCAT
GTAACTCGCCTTGATCGTTGGGAACCGGAGCTGAATGAAGCCATACCAAACGACGAGCGTGACACCACGA
TGCCTGTAGCAATGGCAACAACGTTGCGCAAACTATTAACTGGCGAACTACTTACTCTAGCTTCCCGGCA
ACAATTAATAGACTGGATGGAGGCGGATAAAGTTGCAGGACCACTTCTGCGCTCGGCCCTTCCGGCTGGC
TGGTTTATTGCTGATAAATCTGGAGCCGGTGAGCGTGGGTCTCGCGGTATCATTGCAGCACTGGGGCCAG
ATGGTAAGCCCTCCCGTATCGTAGTTATCTACACGACGGGGAGTCAGGCAACTATGGATGAACGAAATAG
ACAGATCGCTGAGATAGGTGCCTCACTGATTAAGCATTGGTAACTGTCAGACCAAGTTTACTCATATATA
CTTTAGATTGATTTAAAACTTCATTTTTAATTTAAAAGGATCTAGGTGAAGATCCTTTTTGATAATCTCA
TGACCAAAATCCCTTAACGTGAGTTTTCGTTCCACTGAGCGTCAGACCCCGTAGAAAAGATCAAAGGATC
TTCTTGAGATCCTTTTTTTCTGCGCGTAATCTGCTGCTTGCAAACAAAAAAACCACCGCTACCAGCGGTG
GTTTGTTTGCCGGATCAAGAGCTACCAACTCTTTTTCCGAAGGTAACTGGCTTCAGCAGAGCGCAGATAC
CAAATACTGTTCTTCTAGTGTAGCCGTAGTTAGGCCACCACTTCAAGAACTCTGTAGCACCGCCTACATA
CCTCGCTCTGCTAATCCTGTTACCAGTGGCTGCTGCCAGTGGCGATAAGTCGTGTCTTACCGGGTTGGAC
TCAAGACGATAGTTACCGGATAAGGCGCAGCGGTCGGGCTGAACGGGGGGTTCGTGCACACAGCCCAGCT
TGGAGCGAACGACCTACACCGAACTGAGATACCTACAGCGTGAGCTATGAGAAAGCGCCACGCTTCCCGA
AGGGAGAAAGGCGGACAGGTATCCGGTAAGCGGCAGGGTCGGAACAGGAGAGCGCACGAGGGAGCTTCCA
GGGGGAAACGCCTGGTATCTTTATAGTCCTGTCGGGTTTCGCCACCTCTGACTTGAGCGTCGATTTTTGT
GATGCTCGTCAGGGGGGCGGAGCCTATGGAAAAACGCCAGCAACGCGGCCTTTTTACGGTTCCTGGCCTT
TTGCTGGCCTTTTGCTCACATGT
